Addgene plasmid #22590: Flag-HA-USP5
Depositing lab: Wade Harper. Depositing organization: Harvard Medical School. Publication: Defining the human deubiquitinating enzyme interaction landscape. Sowa ME, Bennett EJ, Gygi SP, Harper JW. Cell. 2009 Jul 23. 138(2):389-403. 10.1016/j.cell.2009.04.042 PubMed 19615732.
Backbone
  Vector backbone: pDEST_LTR_N_FLAG_HA_IRES_puro
  Backbone manufacturer: Harper_Lab
  Backbone size w/o insert (bp): 6521
  Vector type: Mammalian Expression, Retroviral
  Selectable markers: Puromycin
Growth in bacteria
  Bacterial resistance: Ampicillin, 100 μg/mL
  Growth temperature: 37°C
  Growth strain: DH5alpha
  Copy number: High Copy
Gene/Insert
  Gene/Insert name: USP5 (alt names: ubiquitin specific peptidase 5 (isopeptidase T); ISOT)
  Species: H. sapiens (human)
  Mutation: None
  GenBank ID: BC004889.2
  Entrez Gene: USP5 (a.k.a. ISOT)
  Tag / fusion protein: HA (N terminal on backbone); FLAG (N terminal on backbone)
  Cloning method: Gateway Cloning; 5′ cloning site GATEWAY_LR (unknown if destroyed); 3′ cloning site GATEWAY_LR (unknown if destroyed)
  Sequencing primers: 5′ CAGCCCTCACTCCTTCTCTAGG; 3′ CAAGCGGCTTCGGCCAGTAAC
Resource information
  A portion of this plasmid was derived from a plasmid made by: Marc_Vidal_Orfeome_collection
Terms and licenses: Academic/Nonprofit Terms; Industry Terms: Not Available to Industry
How to cite: Flag-HA-USP5 was a gift from Wade Harper (Addgene plasmid # 22590 ; http://n2t.net/addgene:22590 ; RRID:Addgene_22590)
