[The description below was written by a language model from this plasmid's Addgene catalogue record and pLannotate feature annotations shown in this document.]
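Description:
Flag-HA-USP5 is a retroviral mammalian expression plasmid built by Gateway LR recombination of a human USP5 open reading frame (ubiquitin specific peptidase 5, also called isopeptidase T or ISOT; no mutations recorded) into the destination vector pDEST_LTR_N_FLAG_HA_IRES_puro. The ORF source was an ORFeome collection clone. In bacteria the plasmid is maintained through a high-copy ColE1/pUC-type origin and selected with ampicillin via the β-lactamase gene. The feature table also picks up short remnants of lacI, lacZα, TcR, rop and bom, which appear to be non-functional backbone leftovers.

The retroviral cassette, annotated on the reverse strand of the sequenced record, is bounded by murine embryonic stem cell virus 5' and 3' LTRs. Downstream of the 5' LTR lie the MESV Ψ packaging signal and a truncated gag segment lacking its start codon, which together allow the transcript to be packaged into virions when viral proteins are supplied in trans. No separate internal promoter is annotated, so expression evidently depends on the 5' LTR. The coding region begins with N-terminal FLAG and HA epitope tags, continues through an attB1 site into USP5, and ends at attB2. An EMCV IRES then drives translation of puromycin N-acetyltransferase from the same transcript, linking puromycin resistance to expression of the tagged protein.

This arrangement suits the generation of stably transduced, puromycin-selected mammalian cell lines expressing FLAG-HA-USP5. The tandem tags support detection and affinity purification, in keeping with the associated study mapping the interaction partners of human deubiquitinating enzymes.
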