Features (pLannotate 1.2.2; 23 found; start..end, strand, type, name):
      2..94      +  CDS            lacI (fragment): lac repressor; lacI; The lac repressor binds to the lac operator to inhibit transcription in E. coli. This inhibition can be relieved by adding lactose or isopropyl-β-D-thiogalactopyranoside (IPTG).
    107..128     +  protein_bind   CAP binding site: CAP binding activates transcription in the presence of cAMP. E. coli catabolite activator protein
    143..173     +  promoter       lac promoter: promoter for the E. coli lac operon
    181..197     +  protein_bind   lac operator: The lac repressor binds to the lac operator to inhibit transcription in E. coli. This inhibition can be relieved by adding lactose or isopropyl-β-D-thiogalactopyranoside (IPTG). lac repressor encoded by lacI
    359..873     -  LTR            3' LTR: 3' long terminal repeat from murine embryonic stem cell virus
    949..1548    -  CDS            PuroR: puromycin N-acetyltransferase; pac from Streptomyces alboniger; confers resistance to puromycin
   1562..2024    -  misc_feature   IRES: internal ribosome entry site (IRES) of the encephalomyocarditis virus (EMCV)
   2142..2166    +  protein_bind   attB2: mutant version of attB; recombination site for the Gateway® BP reaction BP Clonase™
   2168..4672    -  CDS            USP5: UBP5_HUMAN - Also known as ISOT. Experimental evidence at protein level: Swiss-Prot protein existence level 1. Cleaves linear and branched multiubiquitin polymers with a marked preference for branched polymers. Involved in unanchored 'Lys- 48'-linked polyubiquitin disassembly. Binds linear and 'Lys-63'-linked polyubiquitin with a lower affinity. Knock-down of USP5 causes the accumulation of p53/TP53 and an increase in p53/TP53 transcriptional activity because the unanchored polyubiquitin that accumulates is able to compete with ubiquitinated p53/TP53 but not with MDM2 for proteasomal recogniti
   4678..4695    -  protein_bind   attB1 (fragment): mutant version of attB; core recombination site for the Gateway® BP reaction BP Clonase™
   4712..4738    -  CDS            3xHA (fragment): three tandem HA epitope tags
   4751..4771    -  CDS            FLAG (fragment): FLAG® epitope tag, followed by an enterokinase cleavage site
   4796..5212    -  CDS            gag (truncated): truncated Moloney murine leukemia virus (MMLV) gag gene lacking the start codon
   5279..5620    -  misc_feature   MESV Ψ: packaging signal of murine embryonic stem cell virus
   5684..6200    -  LTR            5' LTR: 5' long terminal repeat from murine embryonic stem cell virus
   6242..6340    -  CDS            env (fragment): murine leukemia virus gPr80 envelope polyprotein precursor; env; proteolytically cleaved into gp70SU and p15TM subunits
   6341..6542    +  CDS            TcR (fragment): tetracycline efflux protein; tet; confers resistance to tetracycline
   6542..6691    +  CDS            lacZα (fragment): LacZα fragment of β-galactosidase; lacZ fragment
   6697..6796    -  misc_feature   bom (fragment): basis of mobility region from pBR322
   6898..6933    -  CDS            rop (fragment): Rop protein, which maintains plasmids at low copy number; rop
   7028..7132    +  promoter       AmpR promoter: bla
   7133..7993    +  CDS            AmpR: β-lactamase; bla; confers resistance to ampicillin, carbenicillin, and related antibiotics
   8164..8752    +  rep_origin     ori: high-copy-number ColE1/pMB1/pBR322/pUC origin of replication
>Addgene plasmid #22590 | Flag-HA-USP5 | addgene full sequence | sequence record 370238 | Addgene NGS Result
AGCGCCCAATACGCAAACCGCCTCTCCCCGCGCGTTGGCCGATTCATTAATGCAGCTGGCACGACAGGTT
TCCCGACTGGAAAGCGGGCAGTGAGCGCAACGCAATTAATGTGAGTTAGCTCACTCATTAGGCACCCCAG
GCTTTACACTTTATGCTTCCGGCTCGTATGTTGTGTGGAATTGTGAGCGGATAACAATTTCACAATTCTC
CCCAGCTCTTTCTGCGCTGTCCATAATGAACTATTTCAGGAGTATTGGAGTATGTGGATTCAAAACAGTG
GCTAATTGAGTCAGGATTACTTAATATTCGACTCCTACCCTCAGAATGTTGTTCTCCAACTTCAAGAAAC
TGTTACCCATGAAAGACCCCCGCTGACGGGTAGTCAATCACTCAGAGGAGACCCTCCCAAGGAACAGCGA
GACCACAAGTCGGATGCAACTGCAAGAGGGTTTATTGGATACACGGGTACCCGGGCGACGCAGTCTATCG
GAGGACTGGCGCGCCGAGTGAGGGGTTGTGGGCTCTTTTATTGAGCTCGGGGAGCAGAAGCGCGCGAACA
GAAGCGAGAAGCGAACTGATTGGTTAGTTCAAATAAGGCACAGGGTCATTTCAGGTCCTTGGGGCACCCT
GGAAACATCTGATGGTTCTCTAGAAACTGCTGAGGGCGGGACCGCATCTGGGGACCATCTGTTCTTGGCC
CTGAGCCGGGGCAGGAACTGCTTACCACAGATATCCTGTTTGGCCCATATTCTGCTGTCTCTCTGTTCCT
AACCTTGATCTGAACTTCTCTATTCTCAGTTATGTATTTTCCATGCCTTGCAAAATGGCGTTACTTAAGC
TAGCTTGCCAAACCTACAGGTGGGGTCTTTCATTCCCCCCTTTTTCTGGAGACTAAATAAAATCTTTTAT
TTTATCGATAAGCTTGGCTGCAGGTCGACATCGATGCATCAGGCACCGGGCTTGCGGGTCATGCACCAGG
TGCGCGGTCCTTCGGGCACCTCGACGTCGGCGGTGACGGTGAAGCCGAGCCGCTCGTAGAAGGGGAGGTT
GCGGGGCGCGGAGGTCTCCAGGAAGGCGGGCACCCCGGCGCGCTCGGCCGCCTCCACTCCGGGGAGCACG
ACGGCGCTGCCCAGACCCTTGCCCTGGTGGTCGGGCGAGACGCCGACGGTGGCCAGGAACCACGCGGGCT
CCTTGGGCCGGTGCGGCGCCAGGAGGCCTTCCATCTGTTGCTGCGCGGCCAGCCGGGAACCGCTCAACTC
GGCCATGCGCGGGCCGATCTCGGCGAACACCGCCCCCGCTTCGACGCTCTCCGGCGTGGTCCAGACCGCC
ACCGCGGCGCCGTCGTCCGCGACCCACACCTTGCCGATGTCGAGCCCGACGCGCGTGAGGAAGAGTTCTT
GCAGCTCGGTGACCCGCTCGATGTGGCGGTCCGGATCGACGGTGTGGCGCGTGGCGGGGTAGTCGGCGAA
CGCGGCGGCGAGGGTGCGTACGGCCCTGGGGACGTCGTCGCGGGTGGCGAGGCGCACCGTGGGCTTGTAC
TCGGTCATGGTTGTGGCCATATTATCATCGTGTTTTTCAAAGGAAAACCACGTCCCCGTGGTTCGGGGGG
CCTAGACGTTTTTTTAACCTCGACTAAACACATGTAAAGCATGTGCACCGAGGCCCCAGATCAGATCCCA
TACAATGGGGTACCTTCTGGGCATCCTTCAGCCCCTTGTTGAATACGCTTGAGGAGAGCCATTTGACTCT
TTCCACAACTATCCAACTCACAACGTGGCACTGGGGTTGTGCCGCCTTTGCAGGTGTATCTTATACACGT
GGCTTTTGGCCGCAGAGGCACCTGTCGCCAGGTGGGGGGTTCCGCTGCCTGCAAAGGGTCGCTACAGACG
TTGTTTGTCTTCAAGAAGCTTCCAGAGGAACTGCTTCCTTCACGACATTCAACAGACCTTGCATTCCTTT
GGCGAGAGGGGAAAGACCCCTAGGAATGCTCGTCAAGAAGACAGGGCCAGGTTTCCGGGCCCTCACATTG
CCAAAAGACGGCAATATGGTGGAAAATAACATATAGACAAACGCACACCGGCCTTATTCCAAGCGGCTTC
GGCCAGTAACGTTAGGGGGGGGGGGCGGAATTCGTTATCGAACCACTTTGTACAAGAAAGTTGGGTAGCT
GGCCACTCTCTGGTAGAAGTAGATGTAGCCCAGGTCCTTGGGCGGCTTCTCGGAGGCACACACTTTCTGG
TCATTGTAGATCACCCATCTGCCTTCTTTCTTGATGTGGCAGACGTAGTGACCACACATGGTAGAGGTGC
CCATGTGACTAATGAAGGCAAAGAGCTGATACTTTCCAGGACCATCCCGGACTTTAGGTCCCACTGGCAC
AGACTCAGAGATGGAGTCGGCAGCTGAGCGGCCCTCTGAGATGTCCATGGCAGCTTCAGCATCCAGGTCG
TCAATGTGACTGAAGATCCAGTCCACAGCCCGTTCTAAACTATTGTTCGTGGCCCGCAGCGCTTTCAAGG
CCTGGTCCCGGGAGAAGCCCATGGAGACAATGGTGGTCACACAGTCCTCAGGAGGGGGGTCGGCTGCTGC
GCTTGTGGAGCCCGGCCCACTAGAGCCAGGCAGGATGAGGGGGTTTGCAAAATCTGGATCATCCATGTGT
GACATGACCCAGTTCATGGCGGCCTCAGCCCCGCTGTTGCCCGTGTAGTAGACAGCTTTGCGGCAGGCGT
CCATAGGGAATCCCATCTCCACCAGCTGGATGATGACTGATTCATCCAGCATGGGCGCTTTGGGCTCATC
CGGAGTGACCAGGGGTGGGGCAATGTCTGGCAGCTCCTCCTCTCCGGGCTGCAGCCCTGTGCCCCTCAAC
TGGGAGATGTCGAGCTCCTCTGGCATCTCGATGGACACATCCAGTTTCTTGGGCACCCAGTCTAAGCCGA
AGGTGAACTTCTTGATCTGGATGACCAGGTAGTCAGGGAATGAGGCAAATCGTGTGGTCTTGACAGCTAC
TGACTTGGCCTGCAGGGCCGTGCTCCAGAAGTCATCGACCTGCTCAGGGGCCCCGTAGGCCTCCAGGCAA
GAGCTGAAGGGCACCTGGGCCCGAACCAGTTCTGGCAGTGCCATCTTCTCCTCTTCGGCTTGCCGCTTCT
TCTCCTCGTACTCCAGAAGCTCCTCTTTGTTAAGGGCTGCATCCATGGGCACAGGCAGCTGCATGATGTA
GTCAACTCGCTGGGTGTACTTCACCTTCTCTGTGGCCAGGCACTTGATCTTTTCCTCCACCAAGAAGCGG
AACACTTCATTAGGATTTTCAGAGCTCCGGCAATTCCTCTCCACCATGTTGATAAGGTGAAGGAAGAACT
CCTGGGCATCCTGCTGCCGGTTGGTGGAGAATTCAGGGTGGCCCTTGCCGATGAGGGCCTTGAACATCCG
AGGGGCAATGCCATCTTGAACTTCCTTCTGTTCTGGCACCCGCTCCCCATCGCCCGACTCCGGTACTGGC
TTGGAATACTCCCCGGAGAGAAGGCCATGGCCCAGCTTGGCCACCTGGGTGCTGAAATCCTGGGTAGGGT
CCGTCGGGGCATTCTGGAAGATCTTCTCCAGCTTATCCACATACTTCCTCTGGAAGTCAGGGATGCTGAA
GAGCACCTGGACCACAGAGTTGAGGTAGCAGCTGTTACCCAGGTTCCGGATGCCTGTGTAGCCAGGCCCA
AACAGGGGCTTGAGTGGCACACCTGACTCCTGGATCAGCTCCCATTCACCAATCCGCTGGTTCATGTCTA
TCTCCAACTCAGTCATCGTCTTGTCTGTCTTCTGCATCTTCAGCATGTCGATGCCGAAGTGGGACAGGTG
CTCAGCCAGGCTGGGGTCCAGGACCATGTCATCCTCATCATATGAGTACACGTCAGCTCCATCAGGGGTG
ATGGTGCCCAGCTTGACAGCTAACGGGTAGCCTGTCTCTCGGTAGTGCTCCACAGCGTGGTTGTTGCCCC
CACTGCCATCGAAGTAGCGTCGCCCACAGAGGATGGAGCCATCAGTCAGGTTGAGCCACAGGTTCTCTCT
CATGTCACACTTGGAGCACTTCCAGCCACAGGGAGGGATTCGAGCAGGGTTGTCCAACTGCTTGAGGCTG
AAGGCATGCTTAGACACCTGCCGTACTTCCCCATCCCATGCCTGCACCTCCTGCTTGCGGGAGGCTGAGT
CGGCCGACAGTAGGGCCTCCACTGCACTGGTCACCCGATCTCTGACAATGTCAGGCAGTCCCCCCAGTCC
ATCCCGGGCAATCTCCAGGTAATCTGGCAAAATGACAATCTTCACATCCTCGTCTAATTCAAACTTCTCC
TCGCTAAGGTCAAATCCGCCTTCAACACCAATAGCCAGCCGCGTGGGCTTCTTCCGGGGTGGGTCTCCAG
TGCCTGTAGCAGGGTCCTCCTCTTTCGGGCGCCGGGTCCGCCGGAGGTGCAAGTAGACTCGCTGGCCGGT
CTTATTGAAATGTCTCTCCACATACTGTTTCCCAAAGCCCAGAAACGTGTTCATACAGATGTAGAGGCCC
CCCTCAGACTCCGGCGTGTCGAAGGAGAAGGCGCACTCGTCTTTGTGGACCCGGTCTCCAGCCTTAGGGA
CCCGGATCGTCGGTAATACTGACAGCAGCGCCTCCTCACTCAGCTCCGCCATGCCAACTTTTTTGTACAA
ACTTGTTTGATAACCTCGAGCAGCGTAATCTGGAACATCGTATGGGTATCCTCCATCGAGCTTGTCATCG
TCATCCTTGTAGTCCATGGTGGCAGATCTAATTCCGGCGCCTAGAGAAGGAGTGAGGGCTGGATAAAGGG
AGGATCGAGGCGGGGTCGAACGAGGAGGTTCAAGGGGGAGAGACGGGGCGGATGGAGGAAGAGGAGGCGG
AGGCTTAGGGTGTACAAAGGGCTTGACCCAGGGAGGGGGGTCAAAAGCCAAGGCTTCCCAGGTCACGATG
TAGGGGACCTGGTCTGGGTGTCCATGCGGGCCAGGTGAAAAGACCTTGATCTTAACCTGGGTGATGAGGT
CTCGGTTAAAGGTGCCGTCTCGCGGCCATCCGACGTTAAAGGTTGGCCATTCTGCAGAGCAGAAGGTAAC
CCAACGTCTCTTCTTGACATCTACCGACTGGTTGTGAGCGATCCGCTCGACATCTTTCCAGTGACCTAAG
GTCAAACTTAAGGGAGTGGTAACAGTCTGGCCCTAATTTTCAGACAAATACAGAAACACAGTCAGACAGA
GACAACACAGAACGATGCTGCAGCGCTGCAGCAGACAAGACGCGCGGCTTCGGTTCCAAACCGAAAGCAA
AAATTCAGACGGAGGCGGGAACTGTTTTAGGTTCTCGTCTCCTACCAGAACCACATATCCTGACGGGGTC
GGATTCCACATCGACTCCCTTCCTCAGGTCGGGCCACAAAAACGGCCCCCAAAGTCCCTGGGACGTCTCC
CAGGGTTGCGGCCGGGTGTTCAGAACTCGTCAGTTCCACCACGGGTCCGCCAGATACAGAGCTAGTTAGC
TAACTAGTACAGACGCAGGCGCAAACATTAGATGCCGGCACAAACACGCACAAAGACAGAGACAGACACG
AAACGACCGCTGGCCAGCTTACCTCCCGGCGGGGGGGTCGGTGGTCCCTGGGCAGGGGTCTCCAAATCTC
GGTGGAACCTCCAAATGAAAGACCCCCGAGGTGGGCAGTCAATCAATCTGAGGAGACCCTCCCAAGGATC
AGCGAGTCCACGATTCGGATGCAAACAGCAAGAGGCTTTATTGGGAATACGGGTACCCGGGCGACGCAGT
CTATCGGAGGACTGGCGCGCCGAGTGAGGGGTTGTGGGCTCTTTTATTGAGCTCGGGGAGCAGAAGCGCG
CGAACAGAAGCGAGAAGCGAACTGATTGGTTAGTTCAAATAAGGCACAGGGTCATTTCAGGTCCTTGGGG
CACCCTGGAAACATCTGATGGTTCTCTAGAAACTGCTGAGGGCGGGACCGCATCTGGGGACCATCTGTTC
TTGGCCCTGAGCCGGGGCAGGAACTGCTTACCACAGATATCCTGTTTGGCCCATATTCTGCTGTCTCTCT
GTTCCTAACCTTGATCTGAACTTCTCTATTCTCAGTTATGTATTTTCCATGCCTTGCAAAATGGCGTTAC
TTAAGCTAGCTTGCCAAACCTACAGGTGGGGTCTTTCATTCCCCCCTTTTTCTGGAGACTAAATAAAATC
TTTTATTTTATCTATGGCTCGTACTCTATAGGCTTCAGCTGGTGATATTGTTGAGTCAAAACTAGAGCCT
GGACCACTGATATCCTGTCTTTAACAAATTGGACTAATCGCCTCTACGCCGGACGCATCGTGGCCGGCAT
CACCGGCGCCACAGGTGCGGTTGCTGGCGCCTATATCGCCGACATCACCGATGGGGAAGATCGGGCTCGC
CACTTCGGGCTCATGAGCGCTTGTTTCGGCGTGGGTATGGTGGCAGGCCCCGTGGCCGGGGGACTGTTGG
GCGCCATCTCCTTGCATGCACCATTCCTTGCGCCGTCGTTTTACAACGTCGTGACTGGGAAAACCCTGGC
GTTACCCAACTTAATCGCCTTGCAGCACATCCCCCTTTCGCCAGCTGGCGTAATAGCGAAGAGGCCCGCA
CCGATCGCCCTTCCCAACAGTTGCGCAGCCTGAATGGCGAATGGCGCCTGATGCGGTATTTTCTCCTTAC
GCATCTGTGCGGTATTTCACACCGCATATGGTGCACTCTCAGTACAATCTGCTCTGATGCCGCATAGTTA
AGCCAGCCCCGACACCCGCCAACACCCGCTGACGCGCCCTGACGGGCTTGTCTGCTCCCGGCATCCGCTT
ACAGACAAGCTGTGACCGTCTCCGGGAGCTGCATGTGTCAGAGGTTTTCACCGTCATCACCGAAACGCGC
GAGACGAAAGGGCCTCGTGATACGCCTATTTTTATAGGTTAATGTCATGATAATAATGGTTTCTTAGACG
TCAGGTGGCACTTTTCGGGGAAATGTGCGCGGAACCCCTATTTGTTTATTTTTCTAAATACATTCAAATA
TGTATCCGCTCATGAGACAATAACCCTGATAAATGCTTCAATAATATTGAAAAAGGAAGAGTATGAGTAT
TCAACATTTCCGTGTCGCCCTTATTCCCTTTTTTGCGGCATTTTGCCTTCCTGTTTTTGCTCACCCAGAA
ACGCTGGTGAAAGTAAAAGATGCTGAAGATCAGTTGGGTGCACGAGTGGGTTACATCGAACTGGATCTCA
ACAGCGGTAAGATCCTTGAGAGTTTTCGCCCCGAAGAACGTTTTCCAATGATGAGCACTTTTAAAGTTCT
GCTATGTGGCGCGGTATTATCCCGTATTGACGCCGGGCAAGAGCAACTCGGTCGCCGCATACACTATTCT
CAGAATGACTTGGTTGAGTACTCACCAGTCACAGAAAAGCATCTTACGGATGGCATGACAGTAAGAGAAT
TATGCAGTGCTGCCATAACCATGAGTGATAACACTGCGGCCAACTTACTTCTGACAACGATCGGAGGACC
GAAGGAGCTAACCGCTTTTTTGCACAACATGGGGGATCATGTAACTCGCCTTGATCGTTGGGAACCGGAG
CTGAATGAAGCCATACCAAACGACGAGCGTGACACCACGATGCCTGTAGCAATGGCAACAACGTTGCGCA
AACTATTAACTGGCGAACTACTTACTCTAGCTTCCCGGCAACAATTAATAGACTGGATGGAGGCGGATAA
AGTTGCAGGACCACTTCTGCGCTCGGCCCTTCCGGCTGGCTGGTTTATTGCTGATAAATCTGGAGCCGGT
GAGCGTGGGTCTCGCGGTATCATTGCAGCACTGGGGCCAGATGGTAAGCCCTCCCGTATCGTAGTTATCT
ACACGACGGGGAGTCAGGCAACTATGGATGAACGAAATAGACAGATCGCTGAGATAGGTGCCTCACTGAT
TAAGCATTGGTAACTGTCAGACCAAGTTTACTCATATATACTTTAGATTGATTTAAAACTTCATTTTTAA
TTTAAAAGGATCTAGGTGAAGATCCTTTTTGATAATCTCATGACCAAAATCCCTTAACGTGAGTTTTCGT
TCCACTGAGCGTCAGACCCCGTAGAAAAGATCAAAGGATCTTCTTGAGATCCTTTTTTTCTGCGCGTAAT
CTGCTGCTTGCAAACAAAAAAACCACCGCTACCAGCGGTGGTTTGTTTGCCGGATCAAGAGCTACCAACT
CTTTTTCCGAAGGTAACTGGCTTCAGCAGAGCGCAGATACCAAATACTGTTCTTCTAGTGTAGCCGTAGT
TAGGCCACCACTTCAAGAACTCTGTAGCACCGCCTACATACCTCGCTCTGCTAATCCTGTTACCAGTGGC
TGCTGCCAGTGGCGATAAGTCGTGTCTTACCGGGTTGGACTCAAGACGATAGTTACCGGATAAGGCGCAG
CGGTCGGGCTGAACGGGGGGTTCGTGCACACAGCCCAGCTTGGAGCGAACGACCTACACCGAACTGAGAT
ACCTACAGCGTGAGCTATGAGAAAGCGCCACGCTTCCCGAAGGGAGAAAGGCGGACAGGTATCCGGTAAG
CGGCAGGGTCGGAACAGGAGAGCGCACGAGGGAGCTTCCAGGGGGAAACGCCTGGTATCTTTATAGTCCT
GTCGGGTTTCGCCACCTCTGACTTGAGCGTCGATTTTTGTGATGCTCGTCAGGGGGGCGGAGCCTATGGA
AAAACGCCAGCAACGCGGCCTTTTTACGGTTCCTGGCCTTTTGCTGGCCTTTTGCTCACATGTTCTTTCC
TGCGTTATCCCCTGATTCTGTGGATAACCGTATTACCGCCTTTGAGTGAGCTGATACCGCTCGCCGCAGC
CGAACGACCGAGCGCAGCGAGTCAGTGAGCGAGGAAGCGGAAG
