>Addgene plasmid #22590 | Flag-HA-USP5 | addgene partial sequence | sequence record 28391 | 22590 with HarMSCVb (caggtcccctacatcgtgac)
AGCCCTTTGTACNCCCTAAGCCTCCGCCTCCTCTTCCTCCATCCGCCCCGTCTCTCCCCCTTGAACCTCC
TCGTTCGACCCCGCCTCGATCCTCCCTTTATCCAGCCCTCACTCCTTCTCTAGGCGCCGGAATTAGATCT
GCCACCATGGACTACAAGGATGACGATGACAAGCTCGATGGAGGATACCCATACGATGTTCCAGATTACG
CTGCTCGAGGTTATCAAACAAGTTTGTACAAAAAAGTTGGCATGGCGGAGCTGAGTGAGGAGGCGCTGCT
GTCAGTATTACCGACGATCCGGGTCCCTAAGGCTGGAGACCGGGTCCACAAAGACGAGTGCGCCTTCTCC
TTCGACACGCCGGAGTCTGAGGGGGGCCTCTACATCTGTATGAACACGTTTCTGGGCTTTGGGAAACAGT
ATGTGGAGAGACATTTCAATAAGACCGGCCAGCGAGTCTACTTGCACCTCCGGCGGACCCGGCGCCCGAA
AGAGGAGGACCCTGCTACAGGCACTGGAGACCCACCCCGGAAGAAGCCCACGCGGCTGGCTATTGGTGTT
GAAGGCGGATTTGACCTTAGCGAGGAGAAGTTTGAATTAGACGAGGATGTGAAGATTGTCATTTTGCCAG
ATTACCTGGAGATTGCCCGGGATGGACTGGGGGGACTGCCTGACATTGTCAGAGATCGGGTGACCAGTGC
AGTGGAGGCCCTACTGTCGGCCGACTCAGCCTCCCGCAAGCAGGANGTGCAGGCATGGGATGGGGAAGTA
CGGCAGGTGTCTAAGCATGCCTTCAGCCTCAAGCAGTTGGACAACCCTGCTCGAATCCCTCCCTGTGGCT
GGAAGTGNTCCAAGTGTGACATGANAGAGAACCTGN
